Addgene plasmid #11691: V308 pDNR MCS lacZ alpha - Donor
Purpose: (Empty Backbone)
Depositing lab: Tony Pawson. Depositing organization: Sinai Health System. Publication: Modification of the Creator recombination system for proteomics applications--improved expression by addition of splice sites. Colwill K, Wells CD, Elder K, Goudreault M, Hersi K, Kulkarni S, Hardy WR, Pawson T, Morin GB. BMC Biotechnol. 2006 Mar 6;6:13. doi: 10.1186/1472-6750-6-13. PubMed 16519801.
Backbone
  Vector backbone: pDNR Dual
  Backbone manufacturer: Clontech
  Backbone size (bp): 5138
  Modifications to backbone: AscI, PacI, and LacZ added to MCS
  Vector type: Cre/Lox ; Donor vector
Growth in bacteria
  Bacterial resistance: Ampicillin, 100 μg/mL
  Growth temperature: 37°C
  Growth strain: DH5alpha
  Copy number: High Copy
Gene/Insert
  Gene/Insert name: None
  Cloning method: Restriction Enzyme
  Sequencing primers: 5′ M13R
Terms and licenses: Academic/Nonprofit Terms; Industry Terms
Depositor comments: Donor vector for the Creator Splice system.
How to cite: V308 pDNR MCS lacZ alpha - Donor was a gift from Tony Pawson (Addgene plasmid # 11691 ; http://n2t.net/addgene:11691 ; RRID:Addgene_11691)
