[The description below was written by a language model from this plasmid's Addgene catalogue record and pLannotate feature annotations shown in this document.]
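Description:
V308 pDNR MCS lacZ alpha - Donor is an empty donor vector for the Creator Splice system, a modified version of the Creator Cre/lox recombination cloning platform. It is built on the commercial pDNR Dual backbone and totals 5,138 bp. The depositor altered the multiple cloning site by adding AscI and PacI sites and a lacZ element. It is maintained in E. coli as a high-copy plasmid through a ColE1/pUC-type origin and selected with ampicillin via the β-lactamase gene and its own promoter.

The functional core is a segment bracketed by two loxP sites in the same orientation. Between them lie a lac regulatory region (a short lacI remnant, CAP binding site, lac promoter and operator) driving a lacZα coding sequence. On the opposite strand sits a chloramphenicol acetyltransferase gene, preceded by only a fragment of the cat promoter and followed by a lambda t0 terminator. The lacZα stuffer in the cloning region presumably allows blue/white discrimination of clones in which a gene of interest has replaced it, although the record does not spell this out.

Outside the loxP-flanked segment, the backbone carries sacB from Bacillus subtilis with its native promoter, a counter-selectable marker that makes cells sensitive to sucrose. In the general Creator design, Cre recombinase transfers the loxP-flanked insert and chloramphenicol marker into a loxP-bearing acceptor vector. Chloramphenicol then selects for the desired recombinants, while sucrose eliminates cells retaining the donor backbone. No gene insert is present. The plasmid serves as the entry point for cloning open reading frames by restriction digestion before moving them into expression acceptors, in this case for proteomics applications.
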