Features (pLannotate 1.2.2; 16 found; start..end, strand, type, name):
      1..34      +  protein_bind   loxP: Cre-mediated recombination occurs in the 8-bp core sequence (GCATACAT). Cre recombinase
     43..136     +  CDS            lacI (fragment): lac repressor; lacI; The lac repressor binds to the lac operator to inhibit transcription in E. coli. This inhibition can be relieved by adding lactose or isopropyl-β-D-thiogalactopyranoside (IPTG).
    149..170     +  protein_bind   CAP binding site: CAP binding activates transcription in the presence of cAMP. E. coli catabolite activator protein
    185..215     +  promoter       lac promoter: promoter for the E. coli lac operon
    223..239     +  protein_bind   lac operator: The lac repressor binds to the lac operator to inhibit transcription in E. coli. This inhibition can be relieved by adding lactose or isopropyl-β-D-thiogalactopyranoside (IPTG). lac repressor encoded by lacI
    259..432     +  CDS            lacZα: LacZα fragment of β-galactosidase; lacZ fragment
    489..583     -  terminator     lambda t0 terminator: transcription terminator from phage lambda
    607..1263    -  CDS            cat: CAT_ECOLX - Experimental evidence at protein level: Swiss-Prot protein existence level 1. This enzyme is an effector of chloramphenicol resistance in bacteria. From Escherichia coli. This protein is used as a marker in many commonly used cloning vectors, such as pACYC184.
   1264..1286    -  promoter       cat promoter (fragment): promoter of the E. coli cat gene encoding chloramphenicol acetyltransferase
   1292..1325    +  protein_bind   loxP: Cre-mediated recombination occurs in the 8-bp core sequence (GCATACAT). Cre recombinase
   1340..1785    +  promoter       sacB promoter: sacR; sacB promoter and control region
   1786..3204    +  CDS            sacB: SACB_BACSU - Experimental evidence at protein level: Swiss-Prot protein existence level 1. From Bacillus subtilis (strain 168).
   3275..3379    +  promoter       AmpR promoter: bla
   3380..4240    +  CDS            AmpR: β-lactamase; bla; confers resistance to ampicillin, carbenicillin, and related antibiotics
   4411..4999    +  rep_origin     ori: high-copy-number ColE1/pMB1/pBR322/pUC origin of replication
   5115..5132    -  CDS            lacZα (fragment): LacZα fragment of β-galactosidase; lacZ fragment
>Addgene plasmid #11691 | V308 pDNR MCS lacZ alpha - Donor | depositor full sequence | sequence record 7023 | Author sequence
ATAACTTCGTATAGCATACATTATACGAAGTTATGGCGCGCCGGCGCCCAATACGCAAACCGCCTCTCCC
CGCGCGTTGGCCGATTCATTAATGCAGCTGGCACGACAGGTTTCCCGACTGGAAAGCGGGCAGTGAGCGC
AACGCAATTAATGTGAGTTAGCTCACTCATTAGGCACCCCAGGCTTTACACTTTATGCTTCCGGCTCGTA
TGTTGTGTGAAATTGTGAGCGGATAACAATTTCACACAGGAAACAGCTATGACCATGATTACGGATTCAC
TGGCCGTCGTTTTACAACGTCGTGACTGGGAAAACCCTGGCGTTACCCAACTTAATCGCCTTGCAGCACA
TCCCCCTTTCGCCAGCTGGCGTAATAGCGAAGAGGCCCGCACCGATCGCCCTTCCCAACAGTTGCGCAGC
CTGAATGGCGAATGGCGTTAATTAACCAGGTAAGTTCCTAGGAGATCCTGGTCATGACTAGTGCTTGGAT
TCTCACCAATAAAAAACGCCCGGCGGCAACCGAGCGTTCTGAACAAATCCAGATGGAGTTCTGAGGTCAT
TACTGGATCTATCAACAGGAGTCCAAGCGAGCTCGATATCAAATTACGCCCCGCCCTGCCACTCATCGCA
GTACTGTTGTAATTCATTAAGCATTCTGCCGACATGGAAGCCATCACAAACGGCATGATGAACCTGAATC
GCCAGCGGCATCAGCACCTTGTCGCCTTGCGTATAATATTTGCCCATGGTGAAAACGGGGGCGAAGAAGT
TGTCCATATTGGCCACGTTTAAATCAAAACTGGTGAAACTCACCCAGGGATTGGCTGAGACGAAAAACAT
ATTCTCAATAAACCCTTTAGGGAAATAGGCCAGGTTTTCACCGTAACACGCCACATCTTGCGAATATATG
TGTAGAAACTGCCGGAAATCGTCGTGGTATTCACTCCAGAGCGATGAAAACGTTTCAGTTTGCTCATGGA
AAACGGTGTAACAAGGGTGAACACTATCCCATATCACCAGCTCACCGTCTTTCATTGCCATACGAAATTC
CGGATGAGCATTCATCAGGCGGGCAAGAATGTGAATAAAGGCCGGATAAAACTTGTGCTTATTTTTCTTT
ACGGTCTTTAAAAAGGCCGTAATATCCAGCTGAACGGTCTGGTTATAGGTACATTGAGCAACTGACTGAA
ATGCCTCAAAATGTTCTTTACGATGCCATTGGGATATATCAACGGTGGTATATCCAGTGATTTTTTTCTC
CATTTTAGCTTCCTTAGCTCCTGAAAGATCCATAACTTCGTATAGCATACATTATACGAAGTTATGCGGC
CGCGACGTCCACATATACCTGCCGTTCACTATTATTTAGTGAAATGAGATATTATGATATTTTCTGAATT
GTGATTAAAAAGGCAACTTTATGCCCATGCAACAGAAACTATAAAAAATACAGAGAATGAAAAGAAACAG
ATAGATTTTTTAGTTCTTTAGGCCCGTAGTCTGCAAATCCTTTTATGATTTTCTATCAAACAAAAGAGGA
AAATAGACCAGTTGCAATCCAAACGAGAGTCTAATAGAATGAGGTCGAAAAGTAAATCGCGCGGGTTTGT
TACTGATAAAGCAGGCAAGACCTAAAATGTGTAAAGGGCAAAGTGTATACTTTGGCGTCACCCCTTACAT
ATTTTAGGTCTTTTTTTATTGTGCGTAACTAACTTGCCATCTTCAAACAGGAGGGCTGGAAGAAGCAGAC
CGCTAACACAGTACATAAAAAAGGAGACATGAACGATGAACATCAAAAAGTTTGCAAAACAAGCAACAGT
ATTAACCTTTACTACCGCACTGCTGGCAGGAGGCGCAACTCAAGCGTTTGCGAAAGAAACGAACCAAAAG
CCATATAAGGAAACATACGGCATTTCCCATATTACACGCCATGATATGCTGCAAATCCCTGAACAGCAAA
AAAATGAAAAATATCAAGTTCCTGAGTTCGATTCGTCCACAATTAAAAATATCTCTTCTGCAAAAGGCCT
GGACGTTTGGGACAGCTGGCCATTACAAAACGCTGACGGCACTGTCGCAAACTATCACGGCTACCACATC
GTCTTTGCATTAGCCGGAGATCCTAAAAATGCGGATGACACATCGATTTACATGTTCTATCAAAAAGTCG
GCGAAACTTCTATTGACAGCTGGAAAAACGCTGGCCGCGTCTTTAAAGACAGCGACAAATTCGATGCAAA
TGATTCTATCCTAAAAGACCAAACACAAGAATGGTCAGGTTCAGCCACATTTACATCTGACGGAAAAATC
CGTTTATTCTACACTGATTTCTCCGGTAAACATTACGGCAAACAAACACTGACAACTGCACAAGTTAACG
TATCAGCATCAGACAGCTCTTTGAACATCAACGGTGTAGAGGATTATAAATCAATCTTTGACGGTGACGG
AAAAACGTATCAAAATGTACAGCAGTTCATCGATGAAGGCAACTACAGCTCAGGCGACAACCATACGCTG
AGAGATCCTCACTACGTAGAAGATAAAGGCCACAAATACTTAGTATTTGAAGCAAACACTGGAACTGAAG
ATGGCTACCAAGGCGAAGAATCTTTATTTAACAAAGCATACTATGGCAAAAGCACATCATTCTTCCGTCA
AGAAAGTCAAAAACTTCTGCAAAGCGATAAAAAACGCACGGCTGAGTTAGCAAACGGCGCTCTCGGTATG
ATTGAGCTAAACGATGATTACACACTGAAAAAAGTGATGAAACCGCTGATTGCATCTAACACAGTAACAG
ATGAAATTGAACGCGCGAACGTCTTTAAAATGAACGGCAAATGGTACCTGTTCACTGACTCCCGCGGATC
AAAAATGACGATTGACGGCATTACGTCTAACGATATTTACATGCTTGGTTATGTTTCTAATTCTTTAACT
GGCCCATACAAGCCGCTGAACAAAACTGGCCTTGTGTTAAAAATGGATCTTGATCCTAACGATGTAACCT
TTACTTACTCACACTTCGCTGTACCTCAAGCGAAAGGAAACAATGTCGTGATTACAAGCTATATGACAAA
CAGAGGATTCTACGCAGACAAACAATCAACGTTTGCGCCTAGCTTCCTGCTGAACATCAAAGGCAAGAAA
ACATCTGTTGTCAAAGACAGCATCCTTGAACAAGGACAATTAACAGTTAACAAATAAAAACGCAAAAGAA
AATGCCGATATCCTATTGGCATTGACGTCAGGTGGCACTTTTCGGGGAAATGTGCGCGGAACCCCTATTT
GTTTATTTTTCTAAATACATTCAAATATGTATCCGCTCATGAGACAATAACCCTGATAAATGCTTCAATA
ATATTGAAAAAGGAAGAGTATGAGTATTCAACATTTCCGTGTCGCCCTTATTCCCTTTTTTGCGGCATTT
TGCCTTCCTGTTTTTGCTCACCCAGAAACGCTGGTGAAAGTAAAAGATGCTGAAGATCAGTTGGGTGCAC
GAGTGGGTTACATCGAACTGGATCTCAACAGCGGTAAGATCCTTGAGAGTTTTCGCCCCGAAGAACGTTT
TCCAATGATGAGCACTTTTAAAGTTCTGCTATGTGGCGCGGTATTATCCCGTATTGACGCCGGGCAAGAG
CAACTCGGTCGCCGCATACACTATTCTCAGAATGACTTGGTTGAGTACTCACCAGTCACAGAAAAGCATC
TTACGGATGGCATGACAGTAAGAGAATTATGCAGTGCTGCCATAACCATGAGTGATAACACTGCGGCCAA
CTTACTTCTGACAACGATCGGAGGACCGAAGGAGCTAACCGCTTTTTTGCACAACATGGGGGATCATGTA
ACTCGCCTTGATCGTTGGGAACCGGAGCTGAATGAAGCCATACCAAACGACGAGCGTGACACCACGATGC
CTGTAGCAATGGCAACAACGTTGCGCAAACTATTAACTGGCGAACTACTTACTCTAGCTTCCCGGCAACA
ATTAATAGACTGGATGGAGGCGGATAAAGTTGCAGGACCACTTCTGCGCTCGGCCCTTCCGGCTGGCTGG
TTTATTGCTGATAAATCTGGAGCCGGTGAGCGTGGGTCTCGCGGTATCATTGCAGCACTGGGGCCAGATG
GTAAGCCCTCCCGTATCGTAGTTATCTACACGACGGGGAGTCAGGCAACTATGGATGAACGAAATAGACA
GATCGCTGAGATAGGTGCCTCACTGATTAAGCATTGGTAACTGTCAGACCAAGTTTACTCATATATACTT
TAGATTGATTTAAAACTTCATTTTTAATTTAAAAGGATCTAGGTGAAGATCCTTTTTGATAATCTCATGA
CCAAAATCCCTTAACGTGAGTTTTCGTTCCACTGAGCGTCAGACCCCGTAGAAAAGATCAAAGGATCTTC
TTGAGATCCTTTTTTTCTGCGCGTAATCTGCTGCTTGCAAACAAAAAAACCACCGCTACCAGCGGTGGTT
TGTTTGCCGGATCAAGAGCTACCAACTCTTTTTCCGAAGGTAACTGGCTTCAGCAGAGCGCAGATACCAA
ATACTGTTCTTCTAGTGTAGCCGTAGTTAGGCCACCACTTCAAGAACTCTGTAGCACCGCCTACATACCT
CGCTCTGCTAATCCTGTTACCAGTGGCTGCTGCCAGTGGCGATAAGTCGTGTCTTACCGGGTTGGACTCA
AGACGATAGTTACCGGATAAGGCGCAGCGGTCGGGCTGAACGGGGGGTTCGTGCACACAGCCCAGCTTGG
AGCGAACGACCTACACCGAACTGAGATACCTACAGCGTGAGCTATGAGAAAGCGCCACGCTTCCCGAAGG
GAGAAAGGCGGACAGGTATCCGGTAAGCGGCAGGGTCGGAACAGGAGAGCGCACGAGGGAGCTTCCAGGG
GGAAACGCCTGGTATCTTTATAGTCCTGTCGGGTTTCGCCACCTCTGACTTGAGCGTCGATTTTTGTGAT
GCTCGTCAGGGGGGCGGAGCCTATGGAAAAACGCCAGCAACGCGGCCTTTTTACGGTTCCTGGCCTTTTG
CTGGCCTTTTGCTCACATGTTCTTTCCTGCGTTATCCCCTGATTCTGTGGATAACCGTATTACCGCCTTA
CGCGTGTAAAACGACGGCCAGTAGATCT
