>Addgene plasmid #11691 | V308 pDNR MCS lacZ alpha - Donor | addgene partial sequence | sequence record 18375 | 11691 with M13R
GTCGTTTTACAACGTCGTGACTGGGGAAAACCCTGGGCGTTACCCAACTTAATCGCCTTGCAGCACATCC
CCCTTTCGCCAGCTGGCGTAATAGCGAAGAGGCCCGCACCGATCGCCCTTCCCAACAGTTGCGCAGCCTG
AATGGCGAATGGCGTTAATTAACCAGGTAAGTTCCTAGGAGATCCTGGTCATGACTAGTGCTTGGATTCT
CACCAATAAAAAACGCCCGGCGGCAACCGAGCGTTCTGAACAAATCCAGATGGAGTTCTGAGGTCATTAC
TGGATCTATCAACAGGAGTCCAAGCGAGCTCGATATCAAATTACGCCCCGCCCTGCCACTCATCGCAGTA
CTGTTGTAATTCATTAAGCATTCTGCCGACATGGAAGCCATCACAAACGGCATGATGAACCTGAATCGCC
AGCGGCATCAGCACCTTGTCGCCTTGCGTATAATATTTGCCCATGGTGAAAACGGGGGCGAAGAAGTTGT
CCATATTGGCCACGTTTAAATCAAAACTGGTGAAACTCACCCAGGGATTGGCTGAGACGAAAAACATATT
CTCAATAAACCCTTTAGGGAAATAGGCCAGGTTTTCACCGTAACACGCCACATCTTGCGAATATATGTGT
AGAAACTGCCGGAAATCGTCGTGGTATTCACTCCAGAGCGATGAAAACGTTTCAGTTTGCTCATGGAAAA
CGGTGTAACAAGGGTGAACACTATCCCATATCACCAGCTCACCGTCTTTCATTGCCATACGAAATTCCGG
ATGAGCATTCATC
